>Addgene plasmid #12040 | pAG151 SRPK2 3'UTR | depositor full sequence | sequence record 7197 | Author sequence
AGATCTGCGCAGCACCATGGCCTGAAATAACCTCTGAAAGAGGAACTTGGTTAGGTACCTTCTGAGGCGG
AAAGAACCAGCTGTGGAATGTGTGTCAGTTAGGGTGTGGAAAGTCCCCAGGCTCCCCAGCAGGCAGAAGT
ATGCAAAGCATGCATCTCAATTAGTCAGCAACCAGGTGTGGAAAGTCCCCAGGCTCCCCAGCAGGCAGAA
GTATGCAAAGCATGCATCTCAATTAGTCAGCAACCATAGTCCCGCCCCTAACTCCGCCCATCCCGCCCCT
AACTCCGCCCAGTTCCGCCCATTCTCCGCCCCATGGCTGACTAATTTTTTTTATTTATGCAGAGGCCGAG
GCCGCCTCGGCCTCTGAGCTATTCCAGAAGTAGTGAGGAGGCTTTTTTGGAGGCCTAGGCTTTTGCAAAA
AGCTTGATTCTTCTGACACAACAGTCTCGAACTTAAGCTGCAGAAGTTGGTCGTGAGGCACTGGGCAGGT
AAGTATCAAGGTTACAAGACAGGTTTAAGGAGACCAATAGAAACTGGGCTTGTCGAGACAGAGAAGACTC
TTGCGTTTCTGATAGGCACCTATTGGTCTTACTGACATCCACTTTGCCTTTCTCTCCACAGGTGTCCACT
CCCAGTTCAATTACAGCTCTTAAGGCTAGAGTACTTAATACGACTCACTATAGGCTAGCCACCATGACTT
CGAAAGTTTATGATCCAGAACAAAGGAAACGGATGATAACTGGTCCGCAGTGGTGGGCCAGATGTAAACA
AATGAATGTTCTTGATTCATTTATTAATTATTATGATTCAGAAAAACATGCAGAAAATGCTGTTATTTTT
TTACATGGTAACGCGGCCTCTTCTTATTTATGGCGACATGTTGTGCCACATATTGAGCCAGTAGCGCGGT
GTATTATACCAGACCTTATTGGTATGGGCAAATCAGGCAAATCTGGTAATGGTTCTTATAGGTTACTTGA
TCATTACAAATATCTTACTGCATGGTTTGAACTTCTTAATTTACCAAAGAAGATCATTTTTGTCGGCCAT
GATTGGGGTGCTTGTTTGGCATTTCATTATAGCTATGAGCATCAAGATAAGATCAAAGCAATAGTTCACG
CTGAAAGTGTAGTAGATGTGATTGAATCATGGGATGAATGGCCTGATATTGAAGAAGATATTGCGTTGAT
CAAATCTGAAGAAGGAGAAAAAATGGTTTTGGAGAATAACTTCTTCGTGGAAACCATGTTGCCATCAAAA
ATCATGAGAAAGTTAGAACCAGAAGAATTTGCAGCATATCTTGAACCATTCAAAGAGAAAGGTGAAGTTC
GTCGTCCAACATTATCATGGCCTCGTGAAATCCCGTTAGTAAAAGGTGGTAAACCTGACGTTGTACAAAT
TGTTAGGAATTATAATGCTTATCTACGTGCAAGTGATGATTTACCAAAAATGTTTATTGAATCGGACCCA
GGATTCTTTTCCAATGCTATTGTTGAAGGTGCCAAGAAGTTTCCTAATACTGAATTTGTCAAAGTAAAAG
GTCTTCATTTTTCGCAAGAAGATGCACCTGATGAAATGGGAAAATATATCAAATCGTTCGTTGAGCGAGT
TCTCAAAAATGAACAATAATTCTAGGAGCTCTCTTCTGGCAAAGGGACATCATTCCTGTATTATAGTGTA
TGTAAATGCACCCTGTAAATGTTACTTTCCATTAAATATGGGAGGGGGACTCAAATTTCAGAAAAGCTAC
CAAGTCTTGAGTGCTTTGTAGCCTATGTTGCATGTAGCGGACTTTAACTGCTCCAAGGAGTTGTGCAAAC
TTTTCATTCCATAACAGTCTTTTCACATTGGATTTTAAACAAAGTGGCTCTGGGTTATAAGATGTCATTC
TCTATATGGCACTTTAAAGGAAGAAAAGATATGTTTCTCATTCTAAAATATGCATTATAATTTAGCAGTC
CCATTTGTGATTTTGCATATTTTTAAAAGTACTTTTAAAGAAGAGCAATTTCCCTTTAAAAATGTGATGG
CTCAGTACCATGTCATGTTGCCTCCTCTGGGCGCTGTAAGTTAAGCTCTACATAGATTAAATTGGAGAAA
CGTGTTAATTGTGTGGAATGAAAAAATACATATATTTTTGGAAAAGCATGATCATGCTTGTCTAGAACAC
AAGGTATGGTATATACAATTTGCAGTGCAGTGGGCAGAATACTTCTCACAGCTCAAAGATAACAGTGATC
ACATTCATTCCATAGGTAGCTTTACGTGTGGCTACAACAAATTTTACTAGCTTTTTCATTGTCTTTCCAT
GAAACGAAGTTGAGAAAATGATTTTCCCTTTGCAGGTTGCACACAGTTTTGTTTATGCATTTCCTTAAAA
TTAATTGTAGACTCCAGGATACAAACCATAGTAGGCACTAGTGTTCTAGAGCGGCCGCTTCGAGCAGACA
TGATAAGATACATTGATGAGTTTGGACAAACCACAACTAGAATGCAGTGAAAAAAATGCTTTATTTGTGA
AATTTGTGATGCTATTGCTTTATTTGTAACCATTATAAGCTGCAATAAACAAGTTAACAACAACAATTGC
ATTCATTTTATGTTTCAGGTTCAGGGGGAGGTGTGGGAGGTTTTTTAAAGCAAGTAAAACCTCTACAAAT
GTGGTAAAATCGATAAGGATCCAGGTGGCACTTTTCGGGGAAATGTGCGCGGAACCCCTATTTGTTTATT
TTTCTAAATACATTCAAATATGTATCCGCTCATGAGACAATAACCCTGATAAATGCTTCAATAATATTGA
AAAAGGAAGAGTATGAGTATTCAACATTTCCGTGTCGCCCTTATTCCCTTTTTTGCGGCATTTTGCCTTC
CTGTTTTTGCTCACCCAGAAACGCTGGTGAAAGTAAAAGATGCTGAAGATCAGTTGGGTGCACGAGTGGG
TTACATCGAACTGGATCTCAACAGCGGTAAGATCCTTGAGAGTTTTCGCCCCGAAGAACGTTTTCCAATG
ATGAGCACTTTTAAAGTTCTGCTATGTGGCGCGGTATTATCCCGTATTGACGCCGGGCAAGAGCAACTCG
GTCGCCGCATACACTATTCTCAGAATGACTTGGTTGAGTACTCACCAGTCACAGAAAAGCATCTTACGGA
TGGCATGACAGTAAGAGAATTATGCAGTGCTGCCATAACCATGAGTGATAACACTGCGGCCAACTTACTT
CTGACAACGATCGGAGGACCGAAGGAGCTAACCGCTTTTTTGCACAACATGGGGGATCATGTAACTCGCC
TTGATCGTTGGGAACCGGAGCTGAATGAAGCCATACCAAACGACGAGCGTGACACCACGATGCCTGTAGC
AATGGCAACAACGTTGCGCAAACTATTAACTGGCGAACTACTTACTCTAGCTTCCCGGCAACAATTAATA
GACTGGATGGAGGCGGATAAAGTTGCAGGACCACTTCTGCGCTCGGCCCTTCCGGCTGGCTGGTTTATTG
CTGATAAATCTGGAGCCGGTGAGCGTGGGTCTCGCGGTATCATTGCAGCACTGGGGCCAGATGGTAAGCC
CTCCCGTATCGTAGTTATCTACACGACGGGGAGTCAGGCAACTATGGATGAACGAAATAGACAGATCGCT
GAGATAGGTGCCTCACTGATTAAGCATTGGTAACTGTCAGACCAAGTTTACTCATATATACTTTAGATTG
ATTTAAAACTTCATTTTTAATTTAAAAGGATCTAGGTGAAGATCCTTTTTGATAATCTCATGACCAAAAT
CCCTTAACGTGAGTTTTCGTTCCACTGAGCGTCAGACCCCGTAGAAAAGATCAAAGGATCTTCTTGAGAT
CCTTTTTTTCTGCGCGTAATCTGCTGCTTGCAAACAAAAAAACCACCGCTACCAGCGGTGGTTTGTTTGC
CGGATCAAGAGCTACCAACTCTTTTTCCGAAGGTAACTGGCTTCAGCAGAGCGCAGATACCAAATACTGT
TCTTCTAGTGTAGCCGTAGTTAGGCCACCACTTCAAGAACTCTGTAGCACCGCCTACATACCTCGCTCTG
CTAATCCTGTTACCAGTGGCTGCTGCCAGTGGCGATAAGTCGTGTCTTACCGGGTTGGACTCAAGACGAT
AGTTACCGGATAAGGCGCAGCGGTCGGGCTGAACGGGGGGTTCGTGCACACAGCCCAGCTTGGAGCGAAC
GACCTACACCGAACTGAGATACCTACAGCGTGAGCTATGAGAAAGCGCCACGCTTCCCGAAGGGAGAAAG
GCGGACAGGTATCCGGTAAGCGGCAGGGTCGGAACAGGAGAGCGCACGAGGGAGCTTCCAGGGGGAAACG
CCTGGTATCTTTATAGTCCTGTCGGGTTTCGCCACCTCTGACTTGAGCGTCGATTTTTGTGATGCTCGTC
AGGGGGGCGGAGCCTATGGAAAAACGCCAGCAACGCGGCCTTTTTACGGTTCCTGGCCTTTTGCTGGCCT
TTTGCTCACATGGCTCGAC
Features (pLannotate 1.2.2; 9 found; start..end, strand, type, name):
     62..419     +  promoter       SV40 promoter: SV40 enhancer and early promoter
    489..621     +  intron         chimeric intron: chimera between introns from human β-globin and immunoglobulin heavy chain genes
    666..684     +  promoter       T7 promoter: promoter for bacteriophage T7 RNA polymerase
    694..1629    +  CDS            Rluc: luciferase from the anthozoan coelenterate Renilla reniformis (sea pansy)
   2454..2575    -  polyA_signal   SV40 poly(A) signal: SV40 polyadenylation signal
   2598..2666    -  CDS            large T antigen (fragment): large T antigen from SV40 (simian virus 40)
   2708..2812    +  promoter       AmpR promoter: bla
   2813..3673    +  CDS            AmpR: β-lactamase; bla; confers resistance to ampicillin, carbenicillin, and related antibiotics
   3844..4432    +  rep_origin     ori: high-copy-number ColE1/pMB1/pBR322/pUC origin of replication
