[The description below was written by a language model from this plasmid's Addgene catalogue record and pLannotate feature annotations shown in this document.]
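Description:
pAG151 SRPK2 3'UTR is a mammalian expression luciferase reporter built on pIS2, a backbone derived from the Promega Renilla control vector pRL-SV40. It is propagated in E. coli as a high-copy plasmid through a ColE1/pUC-type origin and is selected with ampicillin via the β-lactamase (AmpR) gene and its native promoter. The depositor's full sequence is about 4.5 kb, consistent with a roughly 3.7 kb backbone plus a 775 bp insert.

The reporter unit is driven by the SV40 enhancer and early promoter, followed by a chimeric β-globin/immunoglobulin heavy chain intron that typically improves expression of the transcript. A T7 promoter just upstream of the coding region would also allow in vitro transcription. The Renilla reniformis luciferase (Rluc) open reading frame comes next. Downstream of it, between retained SacI and SpeI sites, lies a 775 bp fragment of the human SRPK2 3' untranslated region (listed as "N16 3'UTR"). This insert is not annotated in the feature table but would occupy the unannotated gap between Rluc and the SV40 polyadenylation signal. The poly(A) signal and an adjacent small fragment of SV40 large T antigen are annotated on the minus strand; the T antigen fragment is probably just a remnant of the SV40-derived poly(A) region.

Because the SRPK2 3'UTR becomes part of the Rluc mRNA, luciferase output reports post-transcriptional regulation acting through that UTR. The associated publication concerns microRNA-mediated mRNA repression in mammals, so the construct is suited to transfection assays of microRNA targeting of this UTR. The record does not state which microRNA or sites were tested.
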