Addgene plasmid #12040: pAG151 SRPK2 3'UTR
Depositing lab: David Bartel. Depositing organization: Whitehead Institute for Biomedical Research. Publication: The widespread impact of mammalian MicroRNAs on mRNA repression and evolution. Farh KK, Grimson A, Jan C, Lewis BP, Johnston WK, Lim LP, Burge CB, Bartel DP. Science. 2005 Dec 16. 310(5755):1817-21. 10.1126/science.1121158 PubMed 16308420.
Backbone
  Vector backbone: pIS2
  Backbone manufacturer: pIS2 derived from pRL-SV40 (Promega)
  Backbone size w/o insert (bp): 3700
  Vector type: Mammalian Expression, Luciferase
Growth in bacteria
  Bacterial resistance: Ampicillin, 100 μg/mL
  Growth temperature: 37°C
  Growth strain: DH5alpha
  Copy number: High Copy
Gene/Insert
  Gene/Insert name: N16 3'UTR (alt name: SRPK2)
  Species: H. sapiens (human)
  Insert size (bp): 775
  GenBank ID: NM_182691
  Entrez Gene: SRPK2 (a.k.a. SFRSK2)
  Cloning method: Restriction Enzyme; 5′ cloning site SacI (not destroyed); 3′ cloning site SpeI (not destroyed)
  Sequencing primers: 5′ EBV rev primer (GTGGTTTGTCCAAACTCATC)
Terms and licenses: Academic/Nonprofit Terms; Industry Terms: Not Available to Industry
Depositor comments: SRPK2 3'UTR in renilla luciferase reporter plasmid.
How to cite: pAG151 SRPK2 3'UTR was a gift from David Bartel (Addgene plasmid # 12040 ; http://n2t.net/addgene:12040 ; RRID:Addgene_12040)
