>Addgene plasmid #12040 | pAG151 SRPK2 3'UTR | addgene partial sequence | sequence record 18633 | 12040 with EBV-rev
CTCGAGCGGCCGCTCTAGAACAACTAGTGCCTACTATGGTTTGTATCCTGGAGTCTACAATTAATTTTAA
GGAAATGCATAAACAAAACTGTGTGCAACCTGCAAAGGGAAAATCATTTTCTCAACTTCGTTTCATGGAA
AGACAATGAAAAAGCTAGTAAAATTTGTTGTAGCCACACGTAAAGCTACCTATGGAATGAATGTGATCAC
TGTTATCTTTGAGCTGTGAGAAGTATTCTGCCCACTGCACTGCAAATTGTATATACCATACCTTGTGTTC
TAGACAAGCATGATCATGCTTTTCCAAAAATATATGTATTTTTTCATTCCACACAATTAACACGTTTCTC
CAATTTAATCTATGTAGAGCTTAACTTACAGCGCCCAGAGGAGGCAACATGACATGGTACTGAGCCATCA
CATTTTTAAAGGGAAATTGCTCTTCTTTAAAAGTACTTTTAAAAATATGCAAAATCACAAATGGGACTGC
TAAATTATAATGCATATTTTAGAATGAGAAACATATCTTTTCTTCCTTTAAAGTGCCATATAGAGAATGA
CATCTTATAACCCAGAGCCACTTTGTTTAAAATCCAATGTGAAAAGACTGTTATGGAATGAAAAGTTTGC
ACAACTCCTTGGAGCAGTTAAAGTCCGCTACATGCAACATAGGCTACAAAGCACTCAAGACTTGGTAGCT
TTTCTGAAATTTGAGTCCCCCTCCCATATTTAATGGAAAGTAACA
